Addgene plasmid #122863: pJL024
Purpose: Binary expression vector containing 35S:MS2-p300:tRBCS followed by GreenGate A-G sequences for insertion of additional modules
Depositing lab: Markus Schmid. Publication: CRISPR-based tools for targeted transcriptional and epigenetic regulation in plants. Lee JE, Neumann M, Duro DI, Schmid M. PLoS One. 2019 Sep 26;14(9):e0222778. doi: 10.1371/journal.pone.0222778. eCollection 2019. PubMed 31557222.
Backbone
  Vector backbone: pGreenII
  Backbone size w/o insert (bp): 2740
  Total vector size (bp): 6619
  Vector type: Golden Gate compatible plant transformation vector
Growth in bacteria
  Bacterial resistance: Spectinomycin, 50 μg/mL
  Growth temperature: 37°C
  Growth strain: DH5alpha
  Copy number: High Copy
Gene/Insert
  Gene/Insert name: 35S:MS2-p300:tRBCS
  Species: Synthetic
  Insert size (bp): 3879
Terms and licenses: Academic/Nonprofit Terms; Industry Terms: Not Available to Industry
Depositor comments: Plasmid is an intermediate stage destination vector constructed by Golden Gate cloning using the enzyme BsaI, and containing two adjacent BsaI recognition sites downstream of the MS2 expression cassette for insertion of additional modules. Plasmid Features (listed as bp in full plasmid sequence): 35S promoter = 656-1502bp MS2-p300 coding sequence = 1542-3881bp RBCS terminator = 3889-4534bp BsaI site #1 = 4569-4574bp BsaI site #2 = 4583-4588bp
How to cite: pJL024 was a gift from Markus Schmid (Addgene plasmid # 122863 ; http://n2t.net/addgene:122863 ; RRID:Addgene_122863)
