[The description below was written by a language model from this plasmid's Addgene catalogue record and pLannotate feature annotations shown in this document.]
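Description:
pJL024 is a binary plant transformation vector built on the pGreenII backbone and designed for GreenGate (Golden Gate, BsaI-based) assembly. It is maintained at high copy in E. coli through a ColE1/pUC-type origin and selected with spectinomycin via the aadA gene. A pSa origin is also present, which in pGreen-type vectors supports replication in Agrobacterium when the replication function is supplied in trans. Left and right T-DNA border repeats of the nopaline type define the segment transferred into plant cells. No plant selectable marker is annotated or mentioned in the record.

The payload is a single synthetic expression cassette, 35S:MS2-p300:tRBCS. The constitutive cauliflower mosaic virus 35S promoter drives a fusion of the bacteriophage MS2 coat protein, which binds a specific RNA hairpin, to a fragment of human EP300 (p300), a histone acetyltransferase. Transcription ends at the pea rbcS-E9 terminator. In CRISPR-based regulation systems, an MS2 fusion of this kind is typically recruited to a target locus through MS2 hairpins built into a guide RNA scaffold, which fits the associated work on targeted transcriptional and epigenetic regulation in plants.

The depositor describes the plasmid as an intermediate destination vector. Two adjacent BsaI sites downstream of the cassette, carrying the GreenGate A-G overhangs, allow further modules to be inserted. The record does not say which modules are intended. The automated feature table uses a different coordinate origin from the depositor's listed positions, but the order of elements agrees. The short CaMV ORF fragment annotated near the end of the sequence probably reflects upstream 35S promoter sequence wrapping around the numbering origin.
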