Features (pLannotate 1.2.2; 11 found; start..end, strand, type, name):
    196..537     +  promoter       CaMV 35S promoter: strong constitutive promoter from cauliflower mosaic virus
    589..978     +  CDS            CAPSD_BPMS2: Experimental evidence at protein level: Swiss-Prot protein existence level 1. Acts as a translational repressor of viral replicase synthesis late in infection. This latter function is the result of capsid protein interaction with an RNA hairpin which contains the replicase ribosome-binding site. From Escherichia phage MS2 (Bacteriophage MS2).
   1075..2925    +  CDS            EP300 (fragment): EP300_HUMAN - Also known as P300. Experimental evidence at protein level: Swiss-Prot protein existence level 1. (Microbial infection) In case of HIV-1 infection, it is recruited by the viral protein Tat. Regulates Tat's transactivating activity and may help inducing chromatin remodeling of proviral genes. Binds to and may be involved in the transforming capacity of the adenovirus E1A protein. From Homo sapiens (Human).
   2938..3579    +  terminator     E9 terminator: terminator and polyadenylation signal from the pea rbcS-E9 gene
   3685..3709    +  misc_feature   RB T-DNA repeat: right border repeat from nopaline C58 T-DNA
   3800..4388    -  rep_origin     ori: high-copy-number ColE1/pMB1/pBR322/pUC origin of replication
   4562..5347    -  CDS            aadA: S3AD_SHIFL - Experimental evidence at protein level: Swiss-Prot protein existence level 1. Mediates bacterial resistance to the antibiotics streptomycin and spectinomycin. From Shigella flexneri.
   5532..5633    +  CDS            TRA2_ECOLX (fragment): Protein predicted: Swiss-Prot protein existence level 4. Required for transposition of transposon Tn903. From Escherichia coli.
   5638..6073    +  rep_origin     pSa ori: origin of replication from bacterial plasmid pSa
   6200..6222    +  misc_feature   LB T-DNA repeat: left border repeat from nopaline C58 T-DNA (truncated)
   6330..6617    +  CDS            IBMP_CAMVB (fragment): Experimental evidence at protein level: Swiss-Prot protein existence level 1. Enhances the ribosomal termination-reinitiation event leading to the translation of major open reading frames on the polycistronic viral RNAs. From Cauliflower mosaic virus (strain Bari 1) (CaMV).
>Addgene plasmid #122863 | pJL024 | addgene full sequence | sequence record 240988 | Addgene NGS Result
TGAATCAAAGGCCATGGAGTCAAAGATTCAAATAGAGGACCTAACAGAACTCGCCGTAAAGACTGGCGAA
CAGTTCATACAGAGTCTCTTACGACTCAATGACAAGAAGAAAATCTTCGTCAACATGGTGGAGCACGACA
CACTTGTCTACTCCAAAAATATCAAAGATACAGTCTCAGAAGACCAAAGGGCAATTGAGACTTTTCAACA
AAGGGTAATATCCGGAAACCTCCTCGGATTCCATTGCCCAGCTATCTGTCACTTTATTGTGAAGATAGTG
GAAAAGGAAGGTGGCTCCTACAAATGCCATCATTGCGATAAAGGAAAGGCCATCGTTGAAGATGCCTCTG
CCGACAGTGGTCCCAAAGATGGACCCCCACCCACGAGGAGCATCGTGGAAAAAGAAGACGTTCCAACCAC
GTCTTCAAAGCAAGTGGATTGATGTGATATCTCCACTGACGTAAGGGATGACGCACAATCCCACTATCCT
TCGCAAGACCCTTCCTCTATATAAGGAAGTTCATTTCATTTGGAGAGAACACGGGGGACGAGCTAACAGT
ATTCAGTCGACTGGTACCAACAGGCTCCATGGCTTCTAATTTTACTCAATTTGTTTTGGTTGATAATGGA
GGAACTGGAGATGTTACTGTTGCTCCTTCTAATTTTGCTAATGGAGTTGCTGAATGGATTTCTTCTAATT
CAAGATCTCAGGCTTATAAGGTTACTTGTTCTGTTAGACAATCTTCTGCTCAAAAGAGAAAGTATACTAT
TAAGGTTGAAGTTCCTAAGGTTGCTACTCAAACTGTTGGAGGAGTTGAATTGCCTGTTGCTGCTTGGAGA
TCTTATTTGAATATGGAATTGACTATTCCTATTTTTGCTACTAATTCTGATTGTGAATTGATTGTTAAGG
CTATGCAAGGATTGTTGAAGGATGGAAATCCTATTCCTTCTGCTATTGCTGCTAATTCTGGAATTTATTC
TGCTGGAGGAGGAGGATCTGGAGGAGGAGGATCTGGAGGAGGAGGATCTGGACCTAAGAAGAAGAGAAAG
GTTGCTGCTGCTGGATCTTCAGGTATTTTTAAGCCAGAGGAGCTTAGACAAGCACTTATGCCTACTCTTG
AGGCTCTTTACAGACAAGATCCTGAATCTCTTCCATTCAGACAGCCTGTGGACCCTCAGCTTCTTGGTAT
TCCTGACTACTTCGATATTGTGAAGTCTCCTATGGATCTTTCTACAATTAAAAGAAAACTTGACACAGGA
CAATACCAAGAACCTTGGCAATACGTTGATGACATCTGGCTTATGTTTAACAATGCTTGGCTTTACAACA
GAAAGACTTCTAGAGTTTACAAATATTGCTCTAAACTTTCTGAAGTGTTCGAACAAGAAATTGATCCAGT
GATGCAATCTCTTGGTTACTGTTGCGGTAGAAAACTTGAGTTCTCTCCTCAAACTCTTTGCTGCTATGGA
AAGCAACTTTGTACTATTCCTAGAGATGCAACATACTATTCTTATCAAAACAGATACCATTTCTGTGAAA
AATGCTTTAACGAAATCCAGGGTGAATCTGTTTCTCTTGGAGACGACCCTTCTCAGCCTCAGACAACAAT
CAATAAAGAGCAGTTCTCTAAGAGAAAGAACGATACTCTTGACCCTGAGCTTTTCGTGGAGTGTACTGAG
TGCGGTAGAAAGATGCATCAGATTTGTGTTCTTCATCACGAGATCATTTGGCCAGCTGGTTTTGTTTGCG
ATGGTTGTCTTAAGAAGTCTGCAAGAACTAGAAAAGAGAATAAGTTCTCTGCAAAGAGACTTCCTTCTAC
TAGACTTGGAACTTTCCTTGAAAACAGAGTGAACGATTTCCTTAGAAGACAGAATCATCCTGAGTCTGGA
GAGGTGACAGTGAGAGTGGTTCATGCATCTGATAAAACTGTTGAGGTTAAACCTGGAATGAAAGCTAGAT
TCGTGGACTCTGGAGAGATGGCAGAATCTTTTCCATACAGAACAAAAGCTCTTTTTGCATTCGAAGAGAT
TGATGGTGTTGATCTTTGTTTCTTCGGTATGCACGTGCAAGAGTATGGATCTGACTGCCCTCCACCAAAT
CAAAGAAGAGTTTACATTTCTTATCTTGATTCTGTTCACTTTTTTAGACCAAAATGCCTTAGAACAGCAG
TGTACCACGAGATTCTTATTGGTTATCTTGAGTATGTGAAAAAACTTGGTTACACAACTGGACATATTTG
GGCTTGCCCACCTTCTGAAGGTGATGATTATATTTTTCATTGCCACCCTCCAGACCAAAAGATTCCTAAA
CCTAAAAGACTTCAAGAGTGGTACAAAAAGATGCTTGATAAAGCAGTGTCTGAGAGAATTGTGCACGACT
ACAAGGACATTTTTAAACAGGCTACAGAGGATAGACTTACTTCTGCAAAAGAGCTTCCTTATTTTGAAGG
AGATTTTTGGCCTAATGTTCTTGAGGAGTCTATTAAGGAACTTGAGCAGGAGGAAGAAGAGAGAAAAAGA
GAAGAGAACACATCTAATGAGTCTACAGACGTTACTAAAGGTGATTCTAAAAACGCTAAAAAGAAAAACA
ATAAAAAAACTTCTAAAAATAAATCTTCTCTTTCTAGAGGTAACAAAAAAAAACCTGGAATGCCAAACGT
TTCTAATGACCTTTCTCAAAAACTTTACGCAACAATGGAAAAACATAAAGAAGTTTTCTTCGTGATCAGA
CTTATTGCTGGACCTGCTGCTAATTCTCTTCCTCCAATCGTTGACCCAGACCCTCTTATTCCTTGTGATC
TTATGGATGGAAGAGACGCATTTCTTACTCTTGCAAGAGACAAACATCTTGAATTTTCTTCTCTTAGAAG
AGCACAGTGGTCTACAATGTGTATGCTTGTTGAGCTTCACACACAATCTCAAGACTAGTAACTGCAAAGC
TTTCGTTCGTATCATCGGTTTCGACAACGTTCGTCAAGTTCAATGCATCAGTTTCATTGCGCACACACCA
GAATCCTACTGAGTTTGAGTATTATGGCATTGGGAAAACTGTTTTTCTTGTACCATTTGTTGTGCTTGTA
ATTTACTGTGTTTTTTATTCGGTTTTCGCTATCGAACTGTGAAATGGAAATGGATGGAGAAGAGTTAATG
AATGATATGGTCCTTTTGTTCATTCTCAAATTAATATTATTTGTTTTTTCTCTTATTTGTTGTGTGTTGA
ATTTGAAATTATAAGAGATATGCAAACATTTTGTTTTGAGTAAAAATGTGTCAAATCGTGGCCTCTAATG
ACCGAAGTTAATATGAGGAGTAAAACACTTGTAGTTGTACCATTATGCTTATTCACTAGGCAACAAATAT
ATTTTCAGACCTAGAAAAGCTGCAAATGTTACTGAATACAAGTATGTCCTCTTGTGTTTTAGACATTTAT
GAACTTTCCTTTATGTAATTTTCCAGAATCCTTGTCAGATTCTAATCATTGCTTTATAATTATAGTTATA
CTCATGGATTTGTAGTTGAGTATGAAAATATTTTTTAATGCATTTTATGACTTGCCAATTGATTGACAAC
ATGCATCAATCGACTATGAGTAGGCAAGATGTTCTGTAGGACCTTGAGACCGAAAAGGTGGTCTCAGTAT
TCTAGACCAAGCATGCACAGCTGGCGTTCTCAGCCAGATCCCCTTGACAGGATATATTGGCGGGTAAACT
AAGTCGCTGTATGTGTTTGTTTGAGATCTCATGTGAGCAAAAGGCCAGCAAAAGGCCAGGAACCGTAAAA
AGGCCGCGTTGCTGGCGTTTTTCCATAGGCTCCGCCCCCCTGACGAGCATCACAAAAATCGACGCTCAAG
TCAGAGGTGGCGAAACCCGACAGGACTATAAAGATACCAGGCGTTTCCCCCTGGAAGCTCCCTCGTGCGC
TCTCCTGTTCCGACCCTGCCGCTTACCGGATACCTGTCCGCCTTTCTCCCTTCGGGAAGCGTGGCGCTTT
CTCATAGCTCACGCTGTAGGTATCTCAGTTCGGTGTAGGTCGTTCGCTCCAAGCTGGGCTGTGTGCACGA
ACCCCCCGTTCAGCCCGACCGCTGCGCCTTATCCGGTAACTATCGTCTTGAGTCCAACCCGGTAAGACAC
GACTTATCGCCACTGGCAGCAGCCACTGGTAACAGGATTAGCAGAGCGAGGTATGTAGGCGGTGCTACAG
AGTTCTTGAAGTGGTGGCCTAACTACGGCTACACTAGAAGAACAGTATTTGGTATCTGCGCTCTGCTGAA
GCCAGTTACCTTCGGAAGAAGAGTTGGTAGCTCTTGATCCGGCAAACAAACCACCGCTGGTAGCGGTGGT
TTTTTTGTTTGCAAGCAGCAGATTACGCGCAGAAAAAAAGGATCTCAAGAAGATCCTTTGATCTTTTCTA
CGGGGTCTGACGCTCAGTGGAACGAAAACTCACGTTAAGGGATTTTGGTCATGAGATTATCAAAAAGGAT
CTTCACCTAGATCCTTTTAAATTAAAAATGAAGTTTTAAATCAATCTAAAGTATATATGTGTAACATTGG
TCTAGTGATTATTTGCCGACTACCTTGGTGATCTCGCCTTTCACGTAGTGAACAAATTCTTCCAACTGAT
CTGCGCGCGAGGCCAAGCGATCTTCTTGTCCAAGATAAGCCTGCCTAGCTTCAAGTATGACGGGCTGATA
CTGGGCCGGCAGGCGCTCCATTGCCCAGTCGGCAGCGACATCCTTCGGCGCGATTTTGCCGGTTACTGCG
CTGTACCAAATGCGGGACAACGTAAGCACTACATTTCGCTCATCGCCAGCCCAGTCGGGCGGCGAGTTCC
ATAGCGTTAAGGTTTCATTTAGCGCCTCAAATAGATCCTGTTCAGGAACCGGATCAAAGAGTTCCTCCGC
CGCTGGACCTACCAAGGCAACGCTATGTTCTCTTGCTTTTGTCAGCAAGATAGCCAGATCAATGTCGATC
GTGGCTGGCTCGAAGATACCTGCAAGAATGTCATTGCGCTGCCATTCTCCAAATTGCAGTTCGCGCTTAG
CTGGATAACGCCACGGAATGATGTCGTCGTGCACAACAATGGTGACTTCTACAGCGCGGAGAATCTCGCT
CTCTCCAGGGGAAGCCGAAGTTTCCAAAAGGTCGTTGATCAAAGCTCGCCGCGTTGTTTCATCAAGCCTT
ACGGTCACCGTAACCAGCAAATCAATATCACTGTGTGGCTTCAGGCCGCCATCCACTGCGGAGCCGTACA
AATGTACGGCCAGCAACGTCGGTTCGAGATGGCGCTCGATGACGCCAACTACCTCTGATAGTTGAGTCGA
TACTTCGGCGATCACCGCTTCCCTCATAACACCCCTTGTATTACTGTTTATGTAAGCAGACAGTTTTATT
GTTCATGATGATATATTTTTATCTTGTGCAATGTAACATCAGAGATTTTGAGACACAACGTGGCTTTGTT
GAATAAATCGAACTTTTGCTGAGTTGAAGGATCAGATCACGCATCTTCCCGACAACGCAGACCGTTCCGT
GGCAAAGCAAAAGTTCAAAATCACCAACTGGTCCACCTACAACAAAGCTCTCATCAACCGTGGCTCCCTC
ACTTTCTGGCTGGATGATGGGGCGATTCAGGCGATCCCCATCCAACAGCCCGCCGTCGAGCGGGCTTTTT
TATCCCCGGAAGCCTGTGGATAGAGGGTAGTTATCCACGTGAAACCGCTAATGCCCCGCAAAGCCTTGAT
TCACGGGGCTTTCCGGCCCGCTCCAAAAACTATCCACGTGAAATCGCTAATCAGGGTACGTGAAATCGCT
AATCGGAGTACGTGAAATCGCTAATAAGGTCACGTGAAATCGCTAATCAAAAAGGCACGTGAGAACGCTA
ATAGCCCTTTCAGATCAACAGCTTGCAAACACCCCTCGCTCCGGCAAGTAGTTACAGCAAGTAGTATGTT
CAATTAGCTTTTCAATTATGAATATATATATCAATTATTGGTCGCCCTTGGCTTGTGGACAATGCGCTAC
GCGCACCGGCTCCGCCCGTGGACAACCGCAAGCGGTTGCCCACCGTCGAGCGCCTTTGCCCACAACCCGG
CGGCCGGCCGCAACAGATCGTTTTATAAATTTTTTTTTTTGAAAAAGAAAAAGCCCGAAAGGCGGCAACC
TCTCGGGCTTCTGGATTTCCGATCCCCGGAATTAGATCTTGGCAGGATATATTGTGGTGTAACGTTCTCG
AACTAGGCTCGGACGAAGTAAGCGGCCGCAACCTTAATTAAACACGGCGCGCCAACAGCGATCGCACCAG
GTACCACCTCCGATCCATTCGGTCCCCAGATTAGCCTTTTCAATTTCAGAAAGAATGCTAACCCACAGAT
GGTTAGAGAGGCTTACGCAGCACGTCTCATCAAGACGATCTACCCGAGCAATAATCTCCAGGAAATCAAA
TACCTTCCCAAGAAGGTTAAAGATGCAGTCAAAAGATTCAGGACTAACTGCATCAAGAACACAGAGAAAG
ATATATTTCTCAAGATCAGAAGTACTATTCCAGTATGGACGATTCAAGGCTTGCTTCACAAACCAAGGCA
AGTAATAGAGATTGGAGTCTCTAAAAAGGTAGTTCCCAC
